Addgene plasmid #109960: pHH0103_NR1D1_Hormone-recep
Purpose: Protein expression and purification of NR1D1_Hormone-recep
Depositing lab: Sachdev Sidhu. Depositing organization: University of Toronto. Publication: Large-scale survey and database of high affinity ligands for peptide recognition modules. Teyra J, Kelil A, Jain S, Helmy M, Jajodia R, Hooda Y, Gu J, D'Cruz AA, Nicholson SE, Min J, Sudol M, Kim PM, Bader GD, Sidhu SS. Mol Syst Biol. 2020 Dec;16(12):e9310. doi: 10.15252/msb.20199310. PubMed 33438817.
Backbone
  Vector backbone: pHH0103
  Vector type: Bacterial Expression
Growth in bacteria
  Bacterial resistance: Ampicillin, 100 μg/mL
  Growth temperature: 37°C
  Growth strain: DH5alpha
  Copy number: Low Copy
Gene/Insert
  Gene/Insert name: NR1D1_Hormone-recep
  Species: H. sapiens (human)
  Cloning method: Restriction Enzyme; 5′ cloning site Sfi1 (unknown if destroyed); 3′ cloning site Not1 (unknown if destroyed)
Terms and licenses: Academic/Nonprofit Terms; Industry Terms: Not Available to Industry
How to cite: pHH0103_NR1D1_Hormone-recep was a gift from Sachdev Sidhu (Addgene plasmid # 109960 ; http://n2t.net/addgene:109960 ; RRID:Addgene_109960)
