[The description below was written by a language model from this plasmid's Addgene catalogue record and pLannotate feature annotations shown in this document.]
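Description:
pHH0103_NR1D1_Hormone-recep is a bacterial expression plasmid (about 7.4 kb) built on the pHH0103 backbone for producing and purifying the hormone-receptor (ligand-binding) domain of human NR1D1, the Rev-erbα nuclear receptor that acts as a heme-dependent transcriptional repressor in the circadian clock. The insert was placed between SfiI and NotI sites. The automated annotation labels this region as a fragment matching mouse Nr1d1, which probably reflects the close similarity of the orthologues, since the catalogue lists the species as human.

All expression elements lie on the reverse strand. A tac promoter with a downstream lac operator drives an open reading frame that begins with a 6xHis tag, continues into Schistosoma japonicum glutathione S-transferase, and then the NR1D1 fragment, followed by the fd phage terminator. The product should therefore be an N-terminally His- and GST-tagged fusion suited to nickel or glutathione affinity purification. A plasmid-borne lacI gene under the lacIq promoter supplies abundant repressor, keeping the promoter off until IPTG induction.

The plasmid is selected with ampicillin via the bla gene and replicates from a ColE1/pBR322-type origin with a bom site. The rop sequences are only fragments interrupted by an f1 origin, although the catalogue lists the plasmid as low copy. Fragments of M13 gene III beyond the terminator, along with remnants of the tetracycline resistance gene and its promoter, appear to be leftovers from a phagemid ancestor and are not expected to be part of the expressed protein. The plasmid belongs to a large collection of domain constructs used to survey peptide ligands of recognition modules.
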