Features (pLannotate 1.2.2; 21 found; start..end, strand, type, name):
    116..133     -  CDS            6xHis: 6xHis affinity tag
    218..234     -  protein_bind   lac operator: The lac repressor binds to the lac operator to inhibit transcription in E. coli. This inhibition can be relieved by adding lactose or isopropyl-β-D-thiogalactopyranoside (IPTG). lac repressor encoded by lacI
    242..270     -  promoter       tac promoter: strong E. coli promoter; hybrid between the trp and lac UV5 promoters
    443..460     -  promoter       tet promoter (fragment): E. coli promoter for tetracycline efflux protein gene
    479..500     -  protein_bind   CAP binding site: CAP binding activates transcription in the presence of cAMP. E. coli catabolite activator protein
    513..1595    -  CDS            lacI: lac repressor; lacI; The lac repressor binds to the lac operator to inhibit transcription in E. coli. This inhibition can be relieved by adding lactose or isopropyl-β-D-thiogalactopyranoside (IPTG).
   1596..1673    -  promoter       lacIq promoter: lacI (mutant); In the lacIq allele, a single base change in the promoter boosts expression of the lacI gene about 10-fold.
   1782..1886    +  promoter       AmpR promoter: bla
   1887..2747    +  CDS            AmpR: β-lactamase; bla; confers resistance to ampicillin, carbenicillin, and related antibiotics
   2918..3505    +  rep_origin     ori: high-copy-number ColE1/pMB1/pBR322/pUC origin of replication
   3691..3831    -  misc_feature   bom: basis of mobility region from pBR322
   3933..3972    -  CDS            rop (fragment): Rop protein, which maintains plasmids at low copy number; rop
   3981..4409    +  rep_origin     f1 ori (sequence partly withheld): f1 bacteriophage origin of replication; arrow indicates direction of (+) strand synthesis
   4445..4596    -  CDS            rop (fragment): Rop protein, which maintains plasmids at low copy number; rop
   4613..4993    +  CDS            YPB1_ECOLX: Protein predicted: Swiss-Prot protein existence level 4. From Escherichia coli.
   5235..5305    -  CDS            TcR (fragment): tetracycline efflux protein; tet; confers resistance to tetracycline
   5327..5797    -  CDS            M13 gene III (fragment) (sequence partly withheld): pIII; III; minor coat protein
   5812..6024    -  CDS            M13 gene III (fragment) (sequence partly withheld): pIII; III; minor coat protein
   6029..6076    -  terminator     fd terminator (sequence withheld): central terminator from bacteriophage fd (Otsuka and Kunisawa, 1982)
   6092..6802    -  CDS            Nr1d1 (fragment): NR1D1_MOUSE - Also known as Ear1. Experimental evidence at protein level: Swiss-Prot protein existence level 1. Transcriptional repressor which coordinates circadian rhythm and metabolic pathways in a heme-dependent manner. Integral component of the complex transcription machinery that governs circadian rhythmicity and forms a critical negative limb of the circadian clock by directly repressing the expression of core clock components ARTNL/BMAL1, CLOCK and CRY1. Also regulates genes involved in metabolic functions, including lipid and bile acid metabolism, adipogenesis, gluconeogenesis and the
   6878..100     -  CDS            GST26_SCHJA (across the origin): Experimental evidence at protein level: Swiss-Prot protein existence level 1. GST isoenzymes appear to play a central role in the parasite detoxification system. Other functions are also suspected including a role in increasing the solubility of haematin in the parasite gut. From Schistosoma japonicum (Blood fluke).
>Addgene plasmid #109960 | pHH0103_NR1D1_Hormone-recep | addgene full sequence | sequence record 267353 | Addgene NGS Result
CATACAAATGCTCTTCATATTTTTCTTCAAGATATTCCAAAAGAAGTCGAGTGGGTTGCACAAGGCCCTT
AATTTTCCAATAACCTAGTATAGGGGACATAAGCTTACCGCTGGAATGGTGATGGTGATGGTGTTCTTCG
ATTTTCATAATCTATGGTCCTTGTTGGTGAAGTGCTCGTGAAAACACCTAAACGGACTGGCTGTTTCCTG
TGTGAAATTGTTATCCGCTCACAATTCCACACATTATACGAGCCGATGATTAATTGTCAACAGCTCATTT
CAGAATATTTGCCAGAACCGTTATGATGTCGGCGCAAAAAACATTATCCAGAACGGGAGTGCGCCTTGAG
CGACACGAATTATGCAGTGATTTACGACCTGCACAGCCATACCACAGCTTCCGATGGCTGCCTGACGCCA
GAAGCATTGGTGCACCGTGCAGTCGATGATAAGCTGTCAAACATGAGAATTGTGCCTAATGAGTGAGCTA
ACTTACATTAATTGCGTTGCGCTCACTGCCCGCTTTCCAGTCGGGAAACCTGTCGTGCCAGCTGCATTAA
TGAATCGGCCAACGCGCGGGGAGAGGCGGTTTGCGTATTGGGCGCCAGGGTGGTTTTTCTTTTCACCAGT
GAGACGGGCAACAGCTGATTGCCCTTCACCGCCTGGCCCTGAGAGAGTTGCAGCAAGCGGTCCACGCTGG
TTTGCCCCAGCAGGCGAAAATCCTGTTTGATGGTGGTTAACGGCGGGATATAACATGAGCTGTCTTCGGT
ATCGTCGTATCCCACTACCGAGATATCCGCACCAACGCGCAGCCCGGACTCGGTAATGGCGCGCATTGCG
CCCAGCGCCATCTGATCGTTGGCAACCAGCATCGCAGTGGGAACGATGCCCTCATTCAGCATTTGCATGG
TTTGTTGAAAACCGGACATGGCACTCCAGTCGCCTTCCCGTTCCGCTATCGGCTGAATTTGATTGCGAGT
GAGATATTTATGCCAGCCAGCCAGACGCAGACGCGCCGAGACAGAACTTAATGGGCCCGCTAACAGCGCG
ATTTGCTGGTGACCCAATGCGACCAGATGCTCCACGCCCAGTCGCGTACCGTCTTCATGGGAGAAAATAA
TACTGTTGATGGGTGTCTGGTCAGAGACATCAAGAAATAACGCCGGAACATTAGTGCAGGCAGCTTCCAC
AGCAATGGCATCCTGGTCATCCAGCGGATAGTTAATGATCAGCCCACTGACGCGTTGCGCGAGAAGATTG
TGCACCGCCGCTTTACAGGCTTCGACGCCGCTTCGTTCTACCATCGACACCACCACGCTGGCACCCAGTT
GATCGGCGCGAGATTTAATCGCCGCGACAATTTGCGACGGCGCGTGCAGGGCCAGACTGGAGGTGGCAAC
GCCAATCAGCAACGACTGTTTGCCCGCCAGTTGTTGTGCCACGCGGTTGGGAATGTAATTCAGCTCCGCC
ATCGCCGCTTCCACTTTTTCCCGCGTTTTCGCAGAAACGTGGCTGGCCTGGTTCACCACGCGGGAAACGG
TCTGATAAGAGACACCGGCATACTCTGCGACATCGTATAACGTTACTGGTTTCACATTCACCACCCTGAA
TTGACTCTCTTCCGGGCGCTATCATGCCATACCGCGAAAGGTTTTGCACCATTCGATGGTGTCGGGAATT
CTTGAAGACGAAAGGGCCTCGTGATACGCCTATTTTTATAGGTTAATGTCATGATAATAATGGTTTCTTA
GACGTCAGGTGGCACTTTTCGGGGAAATGTGCGCGGAACCCCTATTTGTTTATTTTTCTAAATACATTCA
AATATGTATCCGCTCATGAGACAATAACCCTGATAAATGCTTCAATAATATTGAAAAAGGAAGAGTATGA
GTATTCAACATTTCCGTGTCGCCCTTATTCCCTTTTTTGCGGCATTTTGCCTTCCTGTTTTTGCTCACCC
AGAAACGCTGGTGAAAGTAAAAGATGCTGAAGATCAGTTGGGTGCACGAGTGGGTTACATCGAACTGGAT
CTCAACAGCGGTAAGATCCTTGAGAGTTTTCGCCCCGAAGAACGTTTTCCAATGATGAGCACTTTTAAAG
TTCTGCTATGTGGCGCGGTATTATCCCGTGTTGACGCCGGGCAAGAGCAACTCGGTCGCCGCATACACTA
TTCTCAGAATGACTTGGTTGAGTACTCACCAGTCACAGAAAAGCATCTTACGGATGGCATGACAGTAAGA
GAATTATGCAGTGCTGCCATAACCATGAGTGATAACACTGCGGCCAACTTACTTCTGACAACGATCGGAG
GACCGAAGGAGCTAACCGCTTTTTTGCACAACATGGGGGATCATGTAACTCGCCTTGATCGTTGGGAACC
GGAGCTGAATGAAGCCATACCAAACGACGAGCGTGACACCACGATGCCTGCAGCAATGGCAACAACGTTG
CGCAAACTATTAACTGGCGAACTACTTACTCTAGCTTCCCGGCAACAATTAATAGACTGGATGGAGGCGG
ATAAAGTTGCAGGACCACTTCTGCGCTCGGCCCTTCCGGCTGGCTGGTTTATTGCTGATAAATCTGGAGC
CGGTGAGCGTGGGTCTCGCGGTATCATTGCAGCACTGGGGCCAGATGGTAAGCCCTCCCGTATCGTAGTT
ATCTACACGACGGGGAGTCAGGCAACTATGGATGAACGAAATAGACAGATCGCTGAGATAGGTGCCTCAC
TGATTAAGCATTGGTAACTGTCAGACCAAGTTTACTCATATATACTTTAGATTGATTTAAAACTTCATTT
TTAATTTAAAAGGATCTAGGTGAAGATCCTTTTTGATAATCTCATGACCAAAATCCCTTAACGTGAGTTT
TCGTTCCACTGAGCGTCAGACCCCGTAGAAAAGATCAAAGGATCTTCTTGAGATCCTTTTTTTCTGCGCG
TAATCTGCTGCTTGCAAACAAAAAAACCACCGCTACCAGCGGTGGTTTGTTTGCCGGATCAAGAGCTACC
AACTCTTTTTCCGAAGGTAACTGGCTTCAGCAGAGCGCAGATACCAAATACTGTCCTTCTAGTGTAGCCG
TAGTTAGGCCACCACTTCAAGAACTCTGTAGCACCGCCTACATACCTCGCTCTGCTAATCCTGTTACCAG
TGGCTGCTGCCAGTGGCGATAAGTCGTGTCTTACCGGGTTGGACTCAAGACGATAGTTACCGGATAAGGC
GCAGCGGTCGGGCTGAACGGGGGGTTCGTGCACACAGCCCAGCTTGGAGCGAACGACCTACACCGAACTG
AGATACCTACAGCGTGAGCTATGAGAAAGCGCCACGCTTCCCGAAGGGAGAAAGGCGGACAGGTATCCGG
TAAGCGGCAGGGTCGGAACAGGAGAGCGCACGAGGGAGCTTCCAGGGGGAAACCCTGGTATCTTTATAGT
CCTGTCGGGTTTCGCCACCTCTGACTTGAGCGTCGATTTTTGTGATGCTCGTCAGGGGGGCGGAGCCTAT
GGAAAAACGCCAGCAACGCGGCCTTTTTACGGTTCCTGGCCTTTTGCTGGCCTTTTGCTCACATGTTCTT
TCCTGCGTTATCCCCTGATTCTGTGGATAACCGTATTACCGCCTTTGAGTGAGCTGATACCGCTCGCCGC
AGCCGAACGACCGAGCGCAGCGAGTCAGTGAGCGAGGAAGCGGAAGAGCGCCTGATGCGGTATTTTCTCC
TTACGCATCTGTGCGGTATTTCACACCGCATATGGTGCACTCTCAGTACAATCTGCTCTGATGCCGCATA
GTTAAGCCAGTATACACTCCGCTATCGCTACGTGACTGGGTCATGGCTGCGCCCCGACACCCGCCAACAC
CCGCTGACGCGCCCTGACGGGCTTGTCTGCTCCCGGCATCCGCTTACAGACAAGCTGTGACCGTCTCCGG
GAGCTGCATGTGTCAGAGGTTTTCACCGTCATCACCGAAACGCGCGAGGCAGGATCCGCG
[124 nt withheld, positions 3981-4104]
C
[91 nt withheld, positions 4106-4196]
A
[49 nt withheld, positions 4198-4246]
CCTTTGACGTTGGAGTCCACGTTCTTT
[37 nt withheld, positions 4274-4310]
ACCCTATCTCGGTCTATTCTTTTGATTTATAAGGGATTTTGCCGATTTCGGCCTATTGGTTAAAAAATGA
GCTGATTTAACAAAAATTTAACGCGAATTTTAACAAAATATTAACGCTTACAATTTCGCGGATCCTGCGG
TAAAGCTCATCAGCGTGGTCGTGAAGCGATTCACAGATGTCTGCCTGTTCATCCGCGTCCAGCTCGTTGA
GTTTCTCCAGAAGCGTTAATGTCTGGCTTCTGATAAAGCGGGCCATGTTAAGGGCGGTTTTTTCCTGTTT
GGTCACTGATGCCTCCGTGTAAGGGGGATTTCTGTTCATGGGGGTAATGATACCGATGAAACGAGAGAGG
ATGCTCACGATACGGGTTACTGATGATGAACATGCCCGGTTACTGGAACGTTGTGAGGGTAAACAACTGG
CGGTATGGATGCGGCGGGACCAGAGAAAAATCACTCAGGGTCAATGCCAGCGCTTCGTTAATACAGATGT
AGGTGTTCCACAGGGTAGCCAGCAGCATCCTGCGATGCAGATCCGGAACATAATGGTGCAGGGCGCTGAC
TTCCGCGTTTCCAGACTTTACGAAACACGGAAACCGAAGACCATTCATGTTGTTGCTCAGGTCGCAGACG
TTTTGCAGCAGCAGTCGCTTCACGTTCGCTCGCGTATCGGTGATTCATTCTGCTAACCAGTAAGGCAACC
CCGCCAGCCTAGCCGGGTCCTCAACGACAGGAGCACGATCATGCGCACCCGTGGCCAGGACCCAACGCTG
CCCGAGATGCGCCGCGTGCGGCTGCTGGAGATGGCGGACGCGATGGATATGTTCTGCCAAGGGTTGGTTT
GCGCATTCACAGTTCTCCGCAAGAATTGATTGGCTCCAATTCTTGGAGTGGTGAATCCGTTAGCGAGGTG
CCGCCGGCTTCCATTCAGGTCGAGGTGGCCCGGCTCCATGCACCGCGACGCAACGCGGGGAGGCAGACAA
GGTATAGGGCGGCGCTAG
[54 nt withheld, positions 5309-5362]
A
[86 nt withheld, positions 5364-5449]
TTCATATGGTTTACCAGCGCCAAAGACAAAAGGGCGACATTCAACCGATTGAGGGAGG
[35 nt withheld, positions 5508-5542]
T
[62 nt withheld, positions 5544-5605]
A
[41 nt withheld, positions 5607-5647]
A
[149 nt withheld, positions 5649-5797]
GCCACTCTAGCTAGACACTGAGTTTCGTCACCAGTACAAACT
[98 nt withheld, positions 5840-5937]
G
[142 nt withheld, positions 5939-6080]
TATGCGGCCGCTTGTGCATCAACACGAAAAGACAGCAGCTTTTCGCTATGCATATTATTCAGGGTACGCA
GATCCGGCAGCTTCAGCAGCAGTTTGGTAAAACGGCTGGTTTCCAGCGGACGATTTTTCAGAACCAGGGC
ACGCAGTGCACGCAGCAGTGTCTCTTGCAGCTGTTCAACGCTTGCGCTATTTTCCATACCACTACGATCT
GCGCTAACCAGAACAACTGCGGTAAACAGTCCCAGTTCCTCTTCGGTCAGGGCCAGGCTATTCAGTTTTT
CACTAAAATCAAACATTGCGCTCAGCAGATCACCCATACCCATTGCACCCAGTTCTTGCAGGCTATAGGT
GGTACGGCTCAGAAACATAACGGTCTGATCTTTAACATTAAACAGGCTGGCAAAACGAACCATCAGAACT
TCAAAGGTGCCTGCTTTCAGCAGGGTAACCTGATCATGCTGGCTCAGATCACGAAAACCCGGAATGTGTT
TTGCAAATTCAACAACTTCACGAACTGCCGGTGTAAAGCTCATGCTAAAATCTTCCCAAATTTCTTGAAC
GGTACGACCGCTACGACCATGCGGATACGGGCTACCGCTTGCATGATTTGCATTAAAGTTACCCGGACTG
CTACCCAGTTTATCATGTGCATAGGTAAAGATTTCACGATGGGCACGTGCAACCTGGCTAATAACATCTT
CAACGGTCGGTTCAGGGGCCGGCTGGGCCGCGGTACCGGAACCACGCGGAACCAGACCGCTGGACAGGGG
CCCCTGGAACAGAACTTCCAGATCCGATTTTGGAGGATGGTCGCCACCACCAAACGTGGCTTGCCAGCCC
TGCAAAGGCCATGCTATATACTTGCTGGATTTCAAGTACTTATCAATTTGTGGGATAGCTTCAATACGTT
TTTTAAAACAAACTAATTTTGGGAACGCATCCAGGCACATTGGGTCCATGTATAAAACAACATCAAGAGC
GTCATACAACATGAAGTCAGGATGGGTTACATGATCACCATTTAAATATGTTTTATGACATAAACGATCT
TCGAACATTTTCAGCATTTCAGGTAGCTTGCTAAGAAAATCAACTTTGAGAGTTTCAAAGTCTTTACTAT
ATGCAATTCTCGAAACACCGTATCTAATATCCAAAACCGCTCCTTCAAGCATTGAAATCTCTGCACGCTC
TTTTGGACAACCACCCAACATGTTGTGCTTGTCAGCTATATAACGTATGATGGCCATAGACTGTGTTAAT
TTAACATCACCATCAATATAATAAGGAAGATTGGGAAACTCCAAACCCAATTCAAACTTTTTGTTTCGCC
ATTTATCACCTTCATCGCGCT
